Addgene plasmid #76975: FGFRL1 gRNA (BRDN0001145508)
Purpose: 3rd generation lentiviral gRNA plasmid targeting human FGFRL1
Depositing lab: John Doench & David Root. Depositing organization: Broad Institute. Publication: Optimized sgRNA design to maximize activity and minimize off-target effects of CRISPR-Cas9. Doench JG, Fusi N, Sullender M, Hegde M, Vaimberg EW, Donovan KF, Smith I, Tothova Z, Wilen C, Orchard R, Virgin HW, Listgarten J, Root DE. Nat Biotechnol. 2016 Jan 18. doi: 10.1038/nbt.3437. PubMed 26780180.
Backbone
  Vector backbone: lentiGuide-Puro
  Backbone manufacturer: Zhang Lab (Addgene plasmid # 52963)
  Vector type: Mammalian Expression, Lentiviral, CRISPR
  Selectable markers: Puromycin
Growth in bacteria
  Bacterial resistance: Ampicillin, 100 μg/mL
  Growth temperature: 37°C
  Growth strain: DH5alpha
  Copy number: High Copy
Gene/Insert
  Gene/Insert name: FGFRL1 (alt names: FGFRL1; NM_001004356.2)
  gRNA/shRNA sequence: CGCGACCACACGTCACCCGT
  Species: H. sapiens (human)
  Entrez Gene: FGFRL1 (a.k.a. FGFR-5, FGFR5, FHFR)
  Promoter: hU6
  Cloning method: Unknown
  Sequencing primers: 5′ U6-F; 3′ pS2-R
Terms and licenses: Academic/Nonprofit Terms; Industry Terms: Not Available to Industry
Depositor comments: The gRNA was designed to target the following Genbank reference sequence(s): NM_001004356.2,NM_001004358.1,NM_021923.3. Note that this plasmid does NOT contain Cas9. It should be used in conjunction with lentiCas9-Blast (Addgene #52962) or otherwise with cell lines already expressing Cas9. Browse the full kinome gRNA library at http://www.addgene.org/pooled-library/broadgpp-human-kinome/ or visit http://www.broadinstitute.org/rnai/public/ for detailed protocols and information.
How to cite: FGFRL1 gRNA (BRDN0001145508) was a gift from John Doench & David Root (Addgene plasmid # 76975 ; http://n2t.net/addgene:76975 ; RRID:Addgene_76975)
