[The description below was written by a language model from this plasmid's Addgene catalogue record and pLannotate feature annotations shown in this document.]
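Description:
FGFRL1 gRNA (BRDN0001145508) is a third-generation lentiviral CRISPR guide plasmid built on the lentiGuide-Puro backbone and designed to target human FGFRL1 (also known as FGFR5). It is propagated in E. coli as a high-copy plasmid through a ColE1/pUC-type origin with ampicillin selection from the β-lactamase gene. The backbone also carries an f1 origin, an SV40 origin and poly(A) signal, and remnants of lac and T7/T3 promoter sequences from the parental cloning vector.

The lentiviral cassette begins with an RSV promoter fused to a truncated HIV-1 5' LTR, which makes genomic RNA production in packaging cells independent of Tat. It is followed by the Ψ packaging signal with a partial gag fragment, the Rev response element for nuclear export of the unspliced genome, and a central polypurine tract. The cassette ends in a ΔU3 self-inactivating 3' LTR. Within this frame, a human U6 RNA polymerase III promoter drives the FGFRL1-specific spacer joined to the Streptococcus pyogenes Cas9 guide RNA scaffold. Downstream, the EF-1α core promoter with its intron A expresses puromycin N-acetyltransferase, so transduced mammalian cells can be selected with puromycin, and a WPRE enhances transcript expression.

The guide was designed against several FGFRL1 reference transcripts. It is an individual clone associated with a human kinome gRNA library that came out of work on optimising sgRNA design for activity and specificity. The plasmid does not encode Cas9, so it is intended for use with a separate Cas9 vector or in cells that already express Cas9, typically for gene knockout. The cloning method is not recorded.
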