Features (pLannotate 1.2.2; 29 found; start..end, strand, type, name):
     14..80      +  CDS            small t antigen (fragment): SV40 (simian virus 40) small t antigen
    106..317     +  promoter       EF-1α core promoter: core promoter for human elongation factor EF-1α
    318..1256    +  intron         EF-1α intron A: intron upstream of the start codon of human EF-1α
   1278..1877    +  CDS            PuroR (fragment): puromycin N-acetyltransferase; pac from Streptomyces; confers resistance to puromycin
   1893..2481    +  misc_feature   WPRE: woodchuck hepatitis virus posttranscriptional regulatory element
   2532..2551    +  misc_feature   cPPT/CTS (fragment): central polypurine tract and central termination sequence of HIV-1
   2553..2786    +  LTR            3' LTR (ΔU3): self-inactivating 3' long terminal repeat (LTR) from HIV-1
   2864..2985    +  polyA_signal   SV40 poly(A) signal: SV40 polyadenylation signal
   3025..3160    +  rep_origin     SV40 ori: SV40 origin of replication
   3181..3199    -  promoter       T7 promoter: promoter for bacteriophage T7 RNA polymerase
   3207..3362    +  CDS            lacZα (fragment): LacZα fragment of β-galactosidase; lacZ fragment
   3367..3795    +  rep_origin     f1 ori (sequence partly withheld): f1 bacteriophage origin of replication; arrow indicates direction of (+) strand synthesis
   3848..3952    +  promoter       AmpR promoter: bla
   3953..4813    +  CDS            AmpR: β-lactamase; bla; confers resistance to ampicillin, carbenicillin, and related antibiotics
   4984..5572    +  rep_origin     ori: high-copy-number ColE1/pMB1/pBR322/pUC origin of replication
   5755..5847    +  CDS            lacI (fragment): lac repressor; lacI; The lac repressor binds to the lac operator to inhibit transcription in E. coli. This inhibition can be relieved by adding lactose or isopropyl-β-D-thiogalactopyranoside (IPTG).
   5860..5881    +  protein_bind   CAP binding site: CAP binding activates transcription in the presence of cAMP. E. coli catabolite activator protein
   5896..5926    +  promoter       lac promoter: promoter for the E. coli lac operon
   5934..5950    +  protein_bind   lac operator: The lac repressor binds to the lac operator to inhibit transcription in E. coli. This inhibition can be relieved by adding lactose or isopropyl-β-D-thiogalactopyranoside (IPTG). lac repressor encoded by lacI
   5995..6013    +  promoter       T3 promoter: promoter for bacteriophage T3 RNA polymerase
   6041..6267    +  promoter       RSV promoter: Rous sarcoma virus enhancer/promoter
   6268..6448    +  LTR            5' LTR (truncated): truncated 5' long terminal repeat (LTR) from HIV-1
   6495..6620    +  misc_feature   HIV-1 Ψ: packaging signal of human immunodeficiency virus type 1
   6604..6967    +  CDS            HIV-1 gag (fragment): gag protein from human immunodeficiency virus 1; gag
   7113..7346    +  misc_feature   RRE: The Rev response element (RRE) of HIV-1 allows for Rev-dependent mRNA export from the nucleus to the cytoplasm.
   7723..7749    +  CDS            Rev (fragment): human immunodeficiency virus 1 (HIV-1) Rev protein; rev; enhances nuclear export of unspliced and incompletely spliced viral mRNAs
   7753..7993    +  promoter       U6 promoter: RNA polymerase III promoter for human U6 snRNA
   8023..8098    +  misc_RNA       gRNA scaffold: guide RNA scaffold for the Streptococcus pyogenes CRISPR/Cas9 system
   8154..8271    +  misc_feature   cPPT/CTS: central polypurine tract and central termination sequence of HIV-1
>Addgene plasmid #76975 | FGFRL1 gRNA (BRDN0001145508) | addgene full sequence | sequence record 186872 | Addgene Assembled Sequence
CCCGGGTGCAAAGATGGATAAAGTTTTAAACAGAGAGGAATCTTTGCAGCTAATGGACCTTCTAGGTCTT
GAAAGGAGTGGGAATTGGCTCCGGTGCCCGTCAGTGGGCAGAGCGCACATCGCCCACAGTCCCCGAGAAG
TTGGGGGGAGGGGTCGGCAATTGATCCGGTGCCTAGAGAAGGTGGCGCGGGGTAAACTGGGAAAGTGATG
TCGTGTACTGGCTCCGCCTTTTTCCCGAGGGTGGGGGAGAACCGTATATAAGTGCAGTAGTCGCCGTGAA
CGTTCTTTTTCGCAACGGGTTTGCCGCCAGAACACAGGTAAGTGCCGTGTGTGGTTCCCGCGGGCCTGGC
CTCTTTACGGGTTATGGCCCTTGCGTGCCTTGAATTACTTCCACCTGGCTGCAGTACGTGATTCTTGATC
CCGAGCTTCGGGTTGGAAGTGGGTGGGAGAGTTCGAGGCCTTGCGCTTAAGGAGCCCCTTCGCCTCGTGC
TTGAGTTGAGGCCTGGCCTGGGCGCTGGGGCCGCCGCGTGCGAATCTGGTGGCACCTTCGCGCCTGTCTC
GCTGCTTTCGATAAGTCTCTAGCCATTTAAAATTTTTGATGACCTGCTGCGACGCTTTTTTTCTGGCAAG
ATAGTCTTGTAAATGCGGGCCAAGATCTGCACACTGGTATTTCGGTTTTTGGGGCCGCGGGCGGCGACGG
GGCCCGTGCGTCCCAGCGCACATGTTCGGCGAGGCGGGGCCTGCGAGCGCGGCCACCGAGAATCGGACGG
GGGTAGTCTCAAGCTGGCCGGCCTGCTCTGGTGCCTGGCCTCGCGCCGCCGTGTATCGCCCCGCCCTGGG
CGGCAAGGCTGGCCCGGTCGGCACCAGTTGCGTGAGCGGAAAGATGGCCGCTTCCCGGCCCTGCTGCAGG
GAGCTCAAAATGGAGGACGCGGCGCTCGGGAGAGCGGGCGGGTGAGTCACCCACACAAAGGAAAAGGGCC
TTTCCGTCCTCAGCCGTCGCTTCATGTGACTCCACGGAGTACCGGGCGCCGTCCAGGCACCTCGATTAGT
TCTCGAGCTTTTGGAGTACGTCGTCTTTAGGTTGGGGGGAGGGGTTTTATGCGATGGAGTTTCCCCACAC
TGAGTGGGTGGAGACTGAAGTTAGGCCAGCTTGGCACTTGATGTAATTCTCCTTGGAATTTGCCCTTTTT
GAGTTTGGATCTTGGTTCATTCTCAAGCCTCAGACAGTGGTTCAAAGTTTTTTTCTTCCATTTCAGGTGT
CGTGACGTACGGCCACCATGACCGAGTACAAGCCCACGGTGCGCCTCGCCACCCGCGACGACGTCCCCAG
GGCCGTACGCACCCTCGCCGCCGCGTTCGCCGACTACCCCGCCACGCGCCACACCGTCGATCCGGACCGC
CACATCGAGCGGGTCACCGAGCTGCAAGAACTCTTCCTCACGCGCGTCGGGCTCGACATCGGCAAGGTGT
GGGTCGCGGACGACGGCGCCGCCGTGGCGGTCTGGACCACGCCGGAGAGCGTCGAAGCGGGGGCGGTGTT
CGCCGAGATCGGCCCGCGCATGGCCGAGTTGAGCGGTTCCCGGCTGGCCGCGCAGCAACAGATGGAAGGC
CTCCTGGCGCCGCACCGGCCCAAGGAGCCCGCGTGGTTCCTGGCCACCGTCGGAGTCTCGCCCGACCACC
AGGGCAAGGGTCTGGGCAGCGCCGTCGTGCTCCCCGGAGTGGAGGCGGCCGAGCGCGCCGGGGTGCCCGC
CTTCCTGGAGACCTCCGCGCCCCGCAACCTCCCCTTCTACGAGCGGCTCGGCTTCACCGTCACCGCCGAC
GTCGAGGTGCCCGAAGGACCGCGCACCTGGTGCATGACCCGCAAGCCCGGTGCCTGAACGCGTTAAGTCG
ACAATCAACCTCTGGATTACAAAATTTGTGAAAGATTGACTGGTATTCTTAACTATGTTGCTCCTTTTAC
GCTATGTGGATACGCTGCTTTAATGCCTTTGTATCATGCTATTGCTTCCCGTATGGCTTTCATTTTCTCC
TCCTTGTATAAATCCTGGTTGCTGTCTCTTTATGAGGAGTTGTGGCCCGTTGTCAGGCAACGTGGCGTGG
TGTGCACTGTGTTTGCTGACGCAACCCCCACTGGTTGGGGCATTGCCACCACCTGTCAGCTCCTTTCCGG
GACTTTCGCTTTCCCCCTCCCTATTGCCACGGCGGAACTCATCGCCGCCTGCCTTGCCCGCTGCTGGACA
GGGGCTCGGCTGTTGGGCACTGACAATTCCGTGGTGTTGTCGGGGAAATCATCGTCCTTTCCTTGGCTGC
TCGCCTGTGTTGCCACCTGGATTCTGCGCGGGACGTCCTTCTGCTACGTCCCTTCGGCCCTCAATCCAGC
GGACCTTCCTTCCCGCGGCCTGCTGCCGGCTCTGCGGCCTCTTCCGCGTCTTCGCCTTCGCCCTCAGACG
AGTCGGATCTCCCTTTGGGCCGCCTCCCCGCGTCGACTTTAAGACCAATGACTTACAAGGCAGCTGTAGA
TCTTAGCCACTTTTTAAAAGAAAAGGGGGGACTGGAAGGGCTAATTCACTCCCAACGAAGACAAGATCTG
CTTTTTGCTTGTACTGGGTCTCTCTGGTTAGACCAGATCTGAGCCTGGGAGCTCTCTGGCTAACTAGGGA
ACCCACTGCTTAAGCCTCAATAAAGCTTGCCTTGAGTGCTTCAAGTAGTGTGTGCCCGTCTGTTGTGTGA
CTCTGGTAACTAGAGATCCCTCAGACCCTTTTAGTCAGTGTGGAAAATCTCTAGCAGTACGTATAGTAGT
TCATGTCATCTTATTATTCAGTATTTATAACTTGCAAAGAAATGAATATCAGAGAGTGAGAGGAACTTGT
TTATTGCAGCTTATAATGGTTACAAATAAAGCAATAGCATCACAAATTTCACAAATAAAGCATTTTTTTC
ACTGCATTCTAGTTGTGGTTTGTCCAAACTCATCAATGTATCTTATCATGTCTGGCTCTAGCTATCCCGC
CCCTAACTCCGCCCATCCCGCCCCTAACTCCGCCCAGTTCCGCCCATTCTCCGCCCCATGGCTGACTAAT
TTTTTTTATTTATGCAGAGGCCGAGGCCGCCTCGGCCTCTGAGCTATTCCAGAAGTAGTGAGGAGGCTTT
TTTGGAGGCCTAGGGACGTACCCAATTCGCCCTATAGTGAGTCGTATTACGCGCGCTCACTGGCCGTCGT
TTTACAACGTCGTGACTGGGAAAACCCTGGCGTTACCCAACTTAATCGCCTTGCAGCACATCCCCCTTTC
GCCAGCTGGCGTAATAGCGAAGAGGCCCGCACCGATCGCCCTTCCCAACAGTTGCGCAGCCTGAATGGCG
AATGGG
[124 nt withheld, positions 3367-3490]
C
[91 nt withheld, positions 3492-3582]
A
[49 nt withheld, positions 3584-3632]
CCTTTGACGTTGGAGTCCACGTTCTTT
[37 nt withheld, positions 3660-3696]
ACCCTATCTCGGTCTATTCTTTTGATTTATAAGGGATTTTGCCGATTTCGGCCTATTGGTTAAAAAATGA
GCTGATTTAACAAAAATTTAACGCGAATTTTAACAAAATATTAACGCTTACAATTTAGGTGGCACTTTTC
GGGGAAATGTGCGCGGAACCCCTATTTGTTTATTTTTCTAAATACATTCAAATATGTATCCGCTCATGAG
ACAATAACCCTGATAAATGCTTCAATAATATTGAAAAAGGAAGAGTATGAGTATTCAACATTTCCGTGTC
GCCCTTATTCCCTTTTTTGCGGCATTTTGCCTTCCTGTTTTTGCTCACCCAGAAACGCTGGTGAAAGTAA
AAGATGCTGAAGATCAGTTGGGTGCACGAGTGGGTTACATCGAACTGGATCTCAACAGCGGTAAGATCCT
TGAGAGTTTTCGCCCCGAAGAACGTTTTCCAATGATGAGCACTTTTAAAGTTCTGCTATGTGGCGCGGTA
TTATCCCGTATTGACGCCGGGCAAGAGCAACTCGGTCGCCGCATACACTATTCTCAGAATGACTTGGTTG
AGTACTCACCAGTCACAGAAAAGCATCTTACGGATGGCATGACAGTAAGAGAATTATGCAGTGCTGCCAT
AACCATGAGTGATAACACTGCGGCCAACTTACTTCTGACAACGATCGGAGGACCGAAGGAGCTAACCGCT
TTTTTGCACAACATGGGGGATCATGTAACTCGCCTTGATCGTTGGGAACCGGAGCTGAATGAAGCCATAC
CAAACGACGAGCGTGACACCACGATGCCTGTAGCAATGGCAACAACGTTGCGCAAACTATTAACTGGCGA
ACTACTTACTCTAGCTTCCCGGCAACAATTAATAGACTGGATGGAGGCGGATAAAGTTGCAGGACCACTT
CTGCGCTCGGCCCTTCCGGCTGGCTGGTTTATTGCTGATAAATCTGGAGCCGGTGAGCGTGGGTCTCGCG
GTATCATTGCAGCACTGGGGCCAGATGGTAAGCCCTCCCGTATCGTAGTTATCTACACGACGGGGAGTCA
GGCAACTATGGATGAACGAAATAGACAGATCGCTGAGATAGGTGCCTCACTGATTAAGCATTGGTAACTG
TCAGACCAAGTTTACTCATATATACTTTAGATTGATTTAAAACTTCATTTTTAATTTAAAAGGATCTAGG
TGAAGATCCTTTTTGATAATCTCATGACCAAAATCCCTTAACGTGAGTTTTCGTTCCACTGAGCGTCAGA
CCCCGTAGAAAAGATCAAAGGATCTTCTTGAGATCCTTTTTTTCTGCGCGTAATCTGCTGCTTGCAAACA
AAAAAACCACCGCTACCAGCGGTGGTTTGTTTGCCGGATCAAGAGCTACCAACTCTTTTTCCGAAGGTAA
CTGGCTTCAGCAGAGCGCAGATACCAAATACTGTTCTTCTAGTGTAGCCGTAGTTAGGCCACCACTTCAA
GAACTCTGTAGCACCGCCTACATACCTCGCTCTGCTAATCCTGTTACCAGTGGCTGCTGCCAGTGGCGAT
AAGTCGTGTCTTACCGGGTTGGACTCAAGACGATAGTTACCGGATAAGGCGCAGCGGTCGGGCTGAACGG
GGGGTTCGTGCACACAGCCCAGCTTGGAGCGAACGACCTACACCGAACTGAGATACCTACAGCGTGAGCT
ATGAGAAAGCGCCACGCTTCCCGAAGGGAGAAAGGCGGACAGGTATCCGGTAAGCGGCAGGGTCGGAACA
GGAGAGCGCACGAGGGAGCTTCCAGGGGGAAACGCCTGGTATCTTTATAGTCCTGTCGGGTTTCGCCACC
TCTGACTTGAGCGTCGATTTTTGTGATGCTCGTCAGGGGGGCGGAGCCTATGGAAAAACGCCAGCAACGC
GGCCTTTTTACGGTTCCTGGCCTTTTGCTGGCCTTTTGCTCACATGTTCTTTCCTGCGTTATCCCCTGAT
TCTGTGGATAACCGTATTACCGCCTTTGAGTGAGCTGATACCGCTCGCCGCAGCCGAACGACCGAGCGCA
GCGAGTCAGTGAGCGAGGAAGCGGAAGAGCGCCCAATACGCAAACCGCCTCTCCCCGCGCGTTGGCCGAT
TCATTAATGCAGCTGGCACGACAGGTTTCCCGACTGGAAAGCGGGCAGTGAGCGCAACGCAATTAATGTG
AGTTAGCTCACTCATTAGGCACCCCAGGCTTTACACTTTATGCTTCCGGCTCGTATGTTGTGTGGAATTG
TGAGCGGATAACAATTTCACACAGGAAACAGCTATGACCATGATTACGCCAAGCGCGCAATTAACCCTCA
CTAAAGGGAACAAAAGCTGGAGCTGCAAGCTTAATGTAGTCTTATGCAATACTCTTGTAGTCTTGCAACA
TGGTAACGATGAGTTAGCAACATGCCTTACAAGGAGAGAAAAAGCACCGTGCATGCCGATTGGTGGAAGT
AAGGTGGTACGATCGTGCCTTATTAGGAAGGCAACAGACGGGTCTGACATGGATTGGACGAACCACTGAA
TTGCCGCATTGCAGAGATATTGTATTTAAGTGCCTAGCTCGATACATAAACGGGTCTCTCTGGTTAGACC
AGATCTGAGCCTGGGAGCTCTCTGGCTAACTAGGGAACCCACTGCTTAAGCCTCAATAAAGCTTGCCTTG
AGTGCTTCAAGTAGTGTGTGCCCGTCTGTTGTGTGACTCTGGTAACTAGAGATCCCTCAGACCCTTTTAG
TCAGTGTGGAAAATCTCTAGCAGTGGCGCCCGAACAGGGACTTGAAAGCGAAAGGGAAACCAGAGGAGCT
CTCTCGACGCAGGACTCGGCTTGCTGAAGCGCGCACGGCAAGAGGCGAGGGGCGGCGACTGGTGAGTACG
CCAAAAATTTTGACTAGCGGAGGCTAGAAGGAGAGAGATGGGTGCGAGAGCGTCAGTATTAAGCGGGGGA
GAATTAGATCGCGATGGGAAAAAATTCGGTTAAGGCCAGGGGGAAAGAAAAAATATAAATTAAAACATAT
AGTATGGGCAAGCAGGGAGCTAGAACGATTCGCAGTTAATCCTGGCCTGTTAGAAACATCAGAAGGCTGT
AGACAAATACTGGGACAGCTACAACCATCCCTTCAGACAGGATCAGAAGAACTTAGATCATTATATAATA
CAGTAGCAACCCTCTATTGTGTGCATCAAAGGATAGAGATAAAAGACACCAAGGAAGCTTTAGACAAGAT
AGAGGAAGAGCAAAACAAAAGTAAGACCACCGCACAGCAAGCGGCCGCTGATCTTCAGACCTGGAGGAGG
AGATATGAGGGACAATTGGAGAAGTGAATTATATAAATATAAAGTAGTAAAAATTGAACCATTAGGAGTA
GCACCCACCAAGGCAAAGAGAAGAGTGGTGCAGAGAGAAAAAAGAGCAGTGGGAATAGGAGCTTTGTTCC
TTGGGTTCTTGGGAGCAGCAGGAAGCACTATGGGCGCAGCGTCAATGACGCTGACGGTACAGGCCAGACA
ATTATTGTCTGGTATAGTGCAGCAGCAGAACAATTTGCTGAGGGCTATTGAGGCGCAACAGCATCTGTTG
CAACTCACAGTCTGGGGCATCAAGCAGCTCCAGGCAAGAATCCTGGCTGTGGAAAGATACCTAAAGGATC
AACAGCTCCTGGGGATTTGGGGTTGCTCTGGAAAACTCATTTGCACCACTGCTGTGCCTTGGAATGCTAG
TTGGAGTAATAAATCTCTGGAACAGATTTGGAATCACACGACCTGGATGGAGTGGGACAGAGAAATTAAC
AATTACACAAGCTTAATACACTCCTTAATTGAAGAATCGCAAAACCAGCAAGAAAAGAATGAACAAGAAT
TATTGGAATTAGATAAATGGGCAAGTTTGTGGAATTGGTTTAACATAACAAATTGGCTGTGGTATATAAA
ATTATTCATAATGATAGTAGGAGGCTTGGTAGGTTTAAGAATAGTTTTTGCTGTACTTTCTATAGTGAAT
AGAGTTAGGCAGGGATATTCACCATTATCGTTTCAGACCCACCTCCCAACCCCGAGGGGACCCAGAGAGG
GCCTATTTCCCATGATTCCTTCATATTTGCATATACGATACAAGGCTGTTAGAGAGATAATTAGAATTAA
TTTGACTGTAAACACAAAGATATTAGTACAAAATACGTGACGTAGAAAGTAATAATTTCTTGGGTAGTTT
GCAGTTTTAAAATTATGTTTTAAAATGGACTATCATATGCTTACCGTAACTTGAAAGTATTTCGATTTCT
TGGCTTTATATATCTTGTGGAAAGGACGAAACACCGCGCGACCACACGTCACCCGTGTTTTAGAGCTAGA
AATAGCAAGTTAAAATAAGGCTAGTCCGTTATCAACTTGAAAAAGTGGCACCGAGTCGGTGCTTTTTTAA
GCTTGGCGTAACTAGATCTTGAGACAAATGGCAGTATTCATCCACAATTTTAAAAGAAAAGGGGGGATTG
GGGGGTACAGTGCAGGGGAAAGAATAGTAGACATAATAGCAACAGACATACAAACTAAAGAATTACAAAA
ACAAATTACAAAAATTCAAAATTTTCGGGTTTATTACAGGGACAGCAGAGATCCACTTTGGCGCCGGCTC
GAGGGGG
