>Addgene plasmid #76975 | FGFRL1 gRNA (BRDN0001145508) | depositor partial sequence | sequence record 144435 | Target Sequence
CGCGACCACACGTCACCCGT
