>Addgene plasmid #76975 | FGFRL1 gRNA (BRDN0001145508) | addgene partial sequence | sequence record 186871 | hU6-F
TAGAAAGTAATAATTTCTTGGGTAGTTTGCAGTTTTAAAATTATGTTTTAAAATGGACTATCATATGCTT
ACCGTAACTTGAAAGTATTTCGATTTCTTGGCTTTATATATCTTGTGGAAAGGACGAAACACCGCGCGAC
CACACGTCACCCGTGTTTTAGAGCTAGAAATAGCAAGTTAAAATAAGGCTAGTCCGTTATCAACTTGAAA
AAGTGGCACCGAGTCGGTGCTTTTTTAAGCTTGGCGTAACTAGATCTTGAGACAAATGGCAGTATTCATC
CACAATTTTAAAAGAAAAGGGGGGATTGGGGGGTACAGTGCAGGGGAAAGAATAGTAGACATAATAGCAA
CAGACATACAAACTAAAGAATTACAAAAACAAATTACAAAAATTCAAAATTTTCGGGTTTATTACAGGGA
CAGCAGAGATCCACTTTGGCGCCGGCTCGAGGGGGCCCGGGTGCAAAGATGGATAAAGTTTTAAACAGAG
AGGAATCTTTGCAGCTAATGGACCTTCTAGGTCTTGAAAGGAGTGGGAATTGGCTCCGGTGCCCGTCAGT
GGGCAGAGCG
